>Addgene plasmid #54661 | mTopaz-Lifeact-7 | depositor partial sequence | sequence record 85058 | insert sequence
GAGGTCTATATAAGCAGAGCTGGTTTAGTGAACCGTCAGATCCGCTAGCGCCACCATGGGCGTGGCCGAC
TTGATCAAGAAGTTCGAGTCCATCTCCAAGGAGGAGGGGGATCCACCGGTCGCCACCATGGTGAGCAAGG
GCGAGGAGCTGTTCACCGGGGTGGTGCCCATCCTGGTCGAGCTGGACGGCGACGTAAACGGCCACAAGTT
CAGCGTGTCCGGCGAGGGCGAGGGCGATGCCACCTACGGCAAGCTGACCCTGAAGTTCATCTGCACCACC
GGCAAGCTGCCCGTGCCCTGGCCCACCCTCGTGACCACCTTCGGCTACGGCGTGCAGTGCTTCGCCCGCT
ACCCCGACCACATGCGCCAGCACGACTTCTTCAAGTCCGCCATGCCCGAAGGCTACGTCCAGGAGCGCAC
CATCTTCTTCAAGGACGACGGCAACTACAAGACCCGCGCCGAGGTGAAGTTCGAGGGCGACACCCTGGTG
AACCGCATCGAGCTGAAGGGCATCGACTTCAAGGAGGACGGCAACATCCTGGGGCACAAGCTGGAGTACA
ACTACAACAGCCACAACGTCTATATCATGGCCGACAAGCAGAAGAACGGCATCAAGGTGAACTTCAAGAT
CCGCCACAACATCGAGGACGGCAGCGTGCAGCTCGCCGACCACTACCAGCAGAACACCCCCATCGGCGAC
GGCCCCGTGCTGCTGCCCGACAACCACTACCTGAGCTACCAGTCCAAGCTGAGCAAAGACCCCAACGAGA
AGCGCGATCACATGGTCCTGCTGGAGTTCGTGACCGCCGCCGGGATCACTCTCGGCATGGACGAGCTGTA
CAAGTAAGCGGCCGCGACTCTAGATCATAATCAGCCATACCACATTTGTAGAGGTTTTACTTGCTTTAAA
AAACCTCCCACAC
