>Addgene plasmid #54661 | mTopaz-Lifeact-7 | addgene partial sequence | sequence record 90712 | CMV-F 5'-CGCAAATGGGCGGTAGGCGTG-3'
AGCTGGTTTAGTGAACCGTCAGATCCGCTAGCGCCACCATGGGCGTGGCCGACTTGATCAAGAAGTTCGA
GTCCATCTCCAAGGAGGAGGGGGATCCACCGGTCGCCACCATGGTGAGCAAGGGCGAGGAGCTGTTCACC
GGGGTGGTGCCCATCCTGGTCGAGCTGGACGGCGACGTAAACGGCCACAAGTTCAGCGTGTCCGGCGAGG
GCGAGGGCGATGCCACCTACGGCAAGCTGACCCTGAAGTTCATCTGCACCACCGGCAAGCTGCCCGTGCC
CTGGCCCACCCTCGTGACCACCTTCGGCTACGGCGTGCAGTGCTTCGCCCGCTACCCCGACCACATGCGC
CAGCACGACTTCTTCAAGTCCGCCATGCCCGAAGGCTACGTCCAGGAGCGCACCATCTTCTTCAAGGACG
ACGGCAACTACAAGACCCGCGCCGAGGTGAAGTTCGAGGGCGACACCCTGGTGAACCGCATCGAGCTGAA
GGGCATCGACTTCAAGGAGGACGGCAACATCCTGGGGCACAAGCTGGAGTACAACTACAACAGCCACAAC
GTCTATATCATGGCCGACAAGCAGAAGAACGGCATCAAGGTGAACTTCAAGATCCGCCACAACATCGAGG
ACGGCAGCGTGCAGCTCGCCGACCACTACCAGCAGAACACCCCCATCGGCGACGGCCCCGTGCTGCTGCC
CGACAACCACTACCTGAGCTACCAGTCCAAGCTGAGCAAAGACCCCAACGAGAAGCGCGATCACATGGTC
CTGCTGGAGTTCGTGACCGCCGC
