[The description below was written by a language model from this plasmid's Addgene catalogue record.]
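Description:
mTopaz-Lifeact-7 is a mammalian expression plasmid of about 4.8 kb that encodes a fluorescent actin marker, a fusion of the Lifeact peptide with the yellow fluorescent protein mTopaz. Lifeact is a short actin-binding peptide widely used to label filamentous actin in living cells with little disturbance of cytoskeletal dynamics. mTopaz is a monomeric yellow variant from the GFP family, and the record gives its excitation and emission peaks as 514 nm and 527 nm. The insert is named Lifeact-mTopaz and the fluorescent protein is recorded as a C-terminal tag on the backbone, which suggests that Lifeact sits at the N-terminus and mTopaz follows it. The "7" in the name may refer to a linker length between the two parts, but the record does not say so.

The plasmid is maintained in E. coli as a high-copy vector under kanamycin selection. It also carries a neomycin resistance marker, so stably transfected mammalian cells can be selected with G418. The catalogue entry lists the construct as an empty backbone even though it already contains the complete Lifeact–mTopaz fusion, so it works as a ready-to-use localization reporter. The record does not state the promoter driving expression, the polyadenylation signal or the origins of replication, and no feature table is available to confirm them. Its typical use is transient or stable expression in cultured mammalian cells to visualize actin structures such as stress fibres, lamellipodia and the cortical network by live-cell fluorescence microscopy in the yellow channel, including multicolour imaging alongside spectrally distinct markers.
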