Addgene plasmid #54661: mTopaz-Lifeact-7
Purpose: (Empty Backbone) Localization: Actin, Excitation: 514, Emission: 527
Depositing lab: Michael Davidson. Depositing organization: Florida State University, Tallahassee.
Backbone
  Vector backbone: mTopaz-Lifeact
  Backbone size w/o insert (bp): 4800
  Vector type: Mammalian Expression
  Selectable markers: Neomycin (select with G418)
  Backbone size (bp): 4800
  Tag / fusion protein: mTopaz-Lifeact (C terminal on backbone)
Growth in bacteria
  Bacterial resistance: Kanamycin, 50 μg/mL
  Growth temperature: 37°C
  Growth strain: DH5alpha
  Copy number: High Copy
Gene/Insert
  Gene/Insert name: Lifeact-mTopaz
  Tag / fusion protein: mTopaz-Lifeact (C terminal on backbone)
Terms and licenses: Academic/Nonprofit Terms; Industry Terms
Depositor comments: . Excitation = 514; Emission = 527
How to cite: mTopaz-Lifeact-7 was a gift from Michael Davidson (Addgene plasmid # 54661 ; http://n2t.net/addgene:54661 ; RRID:Addgene_54661)
